>Addgene plasmid #134762 | pQXCINeo-LOX-BC | addgene full sequence | sequence record 264457 | Addgene NGS Result
GACATTGATTATTGACTAGTTATTAATAGTAATCAATTACGGGGTCATTAGTTCATAGCCCATATATGGA
GTTCCGCGTTACATAACTTACGGTAAATGGCCCGCCTGGCTGACCGCCCAACGACCCCCGCCCATTGACG
TCAATAATGACGTATGTTCCCATAGTAACGCCAATAGGGACTTTCCATTGACGTCAATGGGTGGAGTATT
TACGGTAAACTGCCCACTTGGCAGTACATCAAGTGTATCATATGCCAAGTACGCCCCCTATTGACGTCAA
TGACGGTAAATGGCCCGCCTGGCATTATGCCCAGTACATGACCTTATGGGACTTTCCTACTTGGCAGTAC
ATCTACGTATTAGTCATCGCTATTACCATGGTGATGCGGTTTTGGCAGTACATCAATGGGCGTGGATAGC
GGTTTGACTCACGGGGATTTCCAAGTCTCCACCCCATTGACGTCAATGGGAGTTTGTTTTGGCACCAAAA
TCAACGGGACTTTCCAAAATGTCGTAACAACTCCGCCCCATTGACGCAAATGGGCGGTAGGCGTGTACGG
TGGGAGGTCTATATAAGCAGAGCTCAATAAAAGAGCCCACAACCCCTCACTCGGCGCGCCAGTCTTCCGA
TAGACTGCGTCGCCCGGGTACCCGTATTCCCAATAAAGCCTCTTGCTGTTTGCATCCGAATCGTGGTCTC
GCTGTTCCTTGGGAGGGTCTCCTCTGAGTGATTGACTACCCACGACGGGGGTCTTTCATTTGGGGGCTCG
TCCGGGATTTGGAGACCCCTGCCCAGGGACCACCGACCCACCACCGGGAGGTAAGCTGGCCAGCAACTTA
TCTGTGTCTGTCCGATTGTCTAGTGTCTATGTTTGATGTTATGCGCCTGCGTCTGTACTAGTTAGCTAAC
TAGCTCTGTATCTGGCGGACCCGTGGTGGAACTGACGAGTTCTGAACACCCGGCCGCAACCCTGGGAGAC
GTCCCAGGGACTTTGGGGGCCGTTTTTGTGGCCCGACCTGAGGAAGGGAGTCGATGTGGAATCCGACCCC
GTCAGGATATGTGGTTCTGGTAGGAGACGAGAACCTAAAACAGTTCCCGCCTCCGTCTGAATTTTTGCTT
TCGGTTTGGAACCGAAGCCGCGCGTCTTGTCTGCTGCAGCGCTGCAGCATCGTTCTGTGTTGTCTCTGTC
TGACTGTGTTTCTGTATTTGTCTGAAAATTAGGGCCAGACTGTTACCACTCCCTTAAGTTTGACCTTAGG
TCACTGGAAAGATGTCGAGCGGATCGCTCACAACCAGTCGGTAGATGTCAAGAAGAGACGTTGGGTTACC
TTCTGCTCTGCAGAATGGCCAACCTTTAACGTCGGATGGCCGCGAGACGGCACCTTTAACCGAGACCTCA
TCACCCAGGTTAAGATCAAGGTCTTTTCACCTGGCCCGCATGGACACCCAGACCAGGTCCCCTACATCGT
GACCTGGGAAGCCTTGGCTTTTGACCCCCCTCCCTGGGTCAAGCCCTTTGTACACCCTAAGCCTCCGCCT
CCTCTTCCTCCATCCGCCCCGTCTCTCCCCCTTGAACCTCCTCGTTCGACCCCGCCTCGATCCTCCCTTT
ATCCAGCCCTCACTCCTTCTCTAGGCGCCGGAATTGAAGATCTGGGGGATCGATCCTCTAGAGTCCGTTA
CATAACTTACGGTAAATGGCCCGCCTGGCTGACCGCCCAACGACCCCCGCCCATTGACGTCAATAATGAC
GTATGTTCCCATAGTAACGCCAATAGGGACTTTCCATTGACGTCAATGGGTGGAGTATTTACGGTAAACT
GCCCACTTGGCAGTACATCAAGTGTATCATATGCCAAGTACGCCCCCTATTGACGTCAATGACGGTAAAT
GGCCCGCCTGGCATTATGCCCAGTACATGACCTTATGGGACTTTCCTACTTGGCAGTACATCTACGTATT
AGTCATCGCTATTACCATGGTGATGCGGTTTTGGCAGTACATCAATGGGCGTGGATAGCGGTTTGACTCA
CGGGGATTTCCAAGTCTCCACCCCATTGACGTCAATGGGAGTTTGTTTTGGCACCAAAATCAACGGGACT
TTCCAAAATGTCGTAACAACTCCGCCCCATTGACGCAAATGGGCGGTAGGCGTGTACGGTGGGAGGTCTA
TATAAGCAGAGCTCGTTTAGTGAACCGTCAGATCGCCTGGAGACGCCATCCACGCTGTTTTGACCTCCAT
AGAAGACACCGGGACCGATCCAGCCTCCGCGGCCGGGAACGGTGCATTGGAACGGACCTGCAGGAATTGA
TCCGCGGCCGCACCGGTAGGCCTCGTACGCTTAATTAACGGATCCGGTCAATCTGGCAAAAGGAGTGATG
CGCTTCGCCTGGACCGTGCTCCTGCTCGGGCCTTTGCAGCTCTGCGCGCTAGTGCACTGCGCCCCTCCCG
CCGCCGGCCAACAGCAGCCCCCGCGCGAGCCGCCGGCGGCTCCGGGCGCCTGGCGCCAGCAGATCCAATG
GGAGAACAACGGGCAGGTGTTCAGCTTGCTGAGCCTGGGCTCACAGTACCAGCCTCAGCGCCGCCGGGAC
CCGGGCGCCGCCGTCCCTGGTGCAGCCAACGCCTCCGCCCAGCAGCCCCGCACTCCGATCCTGCTGATCC
GCGACAACCGCACCGCCGCGGCGCGAACGCGGACGGCCGGCTCATCTGGAGTCACCGCTGGCCGCCCCAG
GCCCACCGCCCGTCACTGGTTCCAAGCTGGCTACTCGACATCTAGAGCCCGCGAAGCTGGCGCCTCGCGC
GCGGAGAACCAGACAGCGCCGGGAGAAGTTCCTGCGCTCAGTAACCTGCAGCCGCCCAGCCGCGTGGACG
GCATGGTGGGCGACGACCCTTACAACCCCTACAAGTACTCTGACGACAACCCTTATTACAACTACTACGA
TACTTATGAAAGGCCCAGACCTGGGGGCAGGTACCGGCCCGGATACGGCACTGGCTACTTCCAGTACGGT
CTCCCAGACCTGGTGGCCGACCCCTACTACATCCAGGCGTCCACGTACGTGCAGAAGATGTCCATGTACA
ACCTGAGATGCGCGGCGGAGGAAAACTGTCTGGCCAGTACAGCATACAGGGCAGATGTCAGAGATTATGA
TCACAGGGTGCTGCTCAGATTTCCCCAAAGAGTGAAAAACCAAGGGACATCAGATTTCTTACCCAGCCGA
CCAAGATATTCCTGGGAATGGCACAGTTGTCATCAACATTACCACAGTATGGATGAGTTTAGCCACTATG
ACCTGCTTGATGCCAACACCCAGAGGAGAGTGGCTGAAGGCCACAAAGCAAGTTTCTGTCTTGAAGACAC
ATCCTGTGACTATGGCTACCACAGGCGATTTGCATGTACTGCACACACACAGGGATTGAGTCCTGGCTGT
TATGATACCTATGGTGCAGACATAGACTGCCAGTGGATTGATATTACAGATGTAAAACCTGGAAACTATA
TCCTAAAGGTCAGTGTAAACCCCAGCTACCTGGTTCCTGAATCTGACTATACCAACAATGTTGTGCGCTG
TGACATTCGCTACACAGGACATCATGCGTATGCCTCAGGCTGCACAATTTCACCGTATTAGAAGGCAAAG
CAAAACTCCCAATGGATAAATCCTGGCCGAAGCCGCTTGGAATAAGGCCGGTGTGCGTTTGTCTATATGT
TATTTTCCACCATATTGCCGTCTTTTGGCAATGTGAGGGCCCGGAAACCTGGCCCTGTCTTCTTGACGAG
CATTCCTAGGGGTCTTTCCCCTCTCGCCAAAGGAATGCAAGGTCTGTTGAATGTCGTGAAGGAAGCAGTT
CCTCTGGAAGCTTCTTGAAGACAAACAACGTCTGTAGCGACCCTTTGCAGGCAGCGGAACCCCCCACCTG
GCGACAGGTGCCTCTGCGGCCAAAAGCCACGTGTATAAGATACACCTGCAAAGGCGGCACAACCCCAGTG
CCACGTTGTGAGTTGGATAGTTGTGGAAAGAGTCAAATGGCTCTCCTCAAGCGTATTCAACAAGGGGCTG
AAGGATGCCCAGAAGGTACCCCATTGTATGGGATCTGATCTGGGGCCTCGGTGCACATGCTTTACATGTG
TTTAGTCGAGGTTAAAAAAACGTCTAGGCCCCCCGAACCACGGGGACGTGGTTTTCCTTTGAAAAACACG
ATGATAAGCTTGCCACAACCATGGCTGAACAAGATGGATTGCACGCAGGTTCTCCGGCCGCTTGGGTGGA
GAGGCTATTCGGCTATGACTGGGCACAACAGACAATCGGCTGCTCTGATGCCGCCGTGTTCCGGCTGTCA
GCGCAGGGGCGCCCGGTTCTTTTTGTCAAGACCGACCTGTCCGGTGCCCTGAATGAACTGCAGGACGAGG
CAGCGCGGCTATCGTGGCTGGCCACGACGGGCGTTCCTTGCGCAGCTGTGCTCGACGTTGTCACTGAAGC
GGGAAGGGACTGGCTGCTATTGGGCGAAGTGCCGGGGCAGGATCTCCTGTCATCTCACCTTGCTCCTGCC
GAGAAAGTATCCATCATGGCTGATGCAATGCGGCGGCTGCATACGCTTGATCCGGCTACCTGCCCATTCG
ACCACCAAGCGAAACATCGCATCGAGCGAGCACGTACTCGGATGGAAGCCGGTCTTGTCGATCAGGATGA
TCTGGACGAAGAGCATCAGGGGCTCGCGCCAGCCGAACTGTTCGCCAGGCTCAAGGCGCGCATGCCCGAC
GGCGAGGATCTCGTCGTGACCCATGGCGATGCCTGCTTGCCGAATATCATGGTGGAAAATGGCCGCTTTT
CTGGATTCATCGACTGTGGCCGGCTGGGTGTGGCGGACCGCTATCAGGACATAGCGTTGGCTACCCGTGA
TATTGCTGAAGAGCTTGGCGGCGAATGGGCTGACCGCTTCCTCGTGCTTTACGGTATCGCCGCTCCCGAT
TCGCAGCGCATCGCCTTCTATCGCCTTCTTGACGAGTTCTTCTGAGCGGGATCGGCTAGAGTCGACCCGG
ACGGGACGCTCCTGCGCCTGATACAGAACGAATTGCTTGCAGGCATCTCATGAGTGTGTCTTCCCGTTTT
CCGCCTGAGGTCACTGCGTGGATGGAGCGCTGGCGCCTGCTGCGCGACGGCGAGCTGCTCACCACCCACT
CGAGGGCTGCAGCGCTGCAGAGGCCGAGTGCAGAACTGCTCCAAAGGGACCTCAAGGCTTTCCGAGGGAC
ACTAGGCTGACTCCATCGAGCCAGTGTAGAGATAAGCTTATCGATTAGTCCAATTTGTTAAAGACAGGAT
ATCAGTGGTCCAGGCTCTAGTTTTGACTCAACAATATCACCAGCTGAAGCCTATAGAGTACGAGCCATAG
ATAAAATAAAAGATTTTATTTAGTCTCCAGAAAAAGGGGGGAATGAAAGACCCCACCTGTAGGTTTGGCA
AGCTAGCTTAAGTAACGCCATTTTGCAAGGCATGGAAAAATACATAACTGAGAATAGAGAAGTTCAGATC
AAGGTCAGGAACAGATGGAACAGGGTCGACCCTAGAGAACCATCAGATGTTTCCAGGGTGCCCCAAGGAC
CTGAAATGACCCTGTGCCTTATTTGAACTAACCAATCAGTTCGCTTCTCGCTTCTGTTCGCGCGCTTCTG
CTCCCCGAGCTCAATAAAAGAGCCCACAACCCCTCACTCGGGGCGCCAGTCCTCCGATTGACTGAGTCGC
CCGGGTACCCGTGTATCCAATAAACCCTCTTGCAGTTGCATCCGACTTGTGGTCTCGCTGTTCCTTGGGA
GGGTCTCCTCTGAGTGATTGACTACCCGTCAGCGGGGGTCTTTCATTTGGGGGCTCGTCCGGGATCGGGA
GACCCCTGCCCAGGGACCACCGACCCACCACCGGGAGGTAAGCTGGCTGCCTCGCGCGTTTCGGTGATGA
CGGTGAAAACCTCTGACACATGCAGCTCCCGGAGACGGTCACAGCTTGTCTGTAAGCGGATGCCGGGAGC
AGACAAGCCCGTCAGGGCGCGTCAGCGGGTGTTGGCGGGTGTCGGGGCGCAGCCATGACCCAGTCACGTA
GCGATAGCGGAGTGTAGATCCGGCTGTGGAATGTGTGTCAGTTAGGGTGTGGAAAGTCCCCAGGCTCCCC
AGCAGGCAGAAGTATGCAAAGCATGCATCTCAATTAGTCAGCAACCAGGTGTGGAAAGTCCCCAGGCTCC
CCAGCAGGCAGAAGTATGCAAAGCATGCATCTCAATTAGTCAGCAACCATAGTCCCGCCCCTAACTCCGC
CCATCCCGCCCCTAACTCCGCCCAGTTCCGCCCATTCTCCGCCCCATGGCTGACTAATTTTTTTTATTTA
TGCAGAGGCCGAGGCCGCCTCGGCCTCTGAGCTATTCCAGAAGTAGTGAGGAGGCTTTTTTGGAGGCCTA
GGCTTTTGCAAAAAGCTTACTGGCTTAACTATGCGGCATCAGAGCAGATTGTACTGAGAGTGCACCATAT
GCGGTGTGAAATACCGCACAGATGCGTAAGGAGAAAATACCGCATCAGGCGCTCTTCCGCTTCCTCGCTC
ACTGACTCGCTGCGCTCGGTCGTTCGGCTGCGGCGAGCGGTATCAGCTCACTCAAAGGCGGTAATACGGT
TATCCACAGAATCAGGGGATAACGCAGGAAAGAACATGTGAGCAAAAGGCCAGCAAAAGGCCAGGAACCG
TAAAAAGGCCGCGTTGCTGGCGTTTTTCCATAGGCTCCGCCCCCCTGACGAGCATCACAAAAATCGACGC
TCAAGTCAGAGGTGGCGAAACCCGACAGGACTATAAAGATACCAGGCGTTTCCCCCTGGAAGCTCCCTCG
TGCGCTCTCCTGTTCCGACCCTGCCGCTTACCGGATACCTGTCCGCCTTTCTCCCTTCGGGAAGCGTGGC
GCTTTCTCATAGCTCACGCTGTAGGTATCTCAGTTCGGTGTAGGTCGTTCGCTCCAAGCTGGGCTGTGTG
CACGAACCCCCCGTTCAGCCCGACCGCTGCGCCTTATCCGGTAACTATCGTCTTGAGTCCAACCCGGTAA
GACACGACTTATCGCCACTGGCAGCAGCCACTGGTAACAGGATTAGCAGAGCGAGGTATGTAGGCGGTGC
TACAGAGTTCTTGAAGTGGTGGCCTAACTACGGCTACACTAGAAGGACAGTATTTGGTATCTGCGCTCTG
CTGAAGCCAGTTACCTTCGGAAAAAGAGTTGGTAGCTCTTGATCCGGCAAACAAACCACCGCTGGTAGCG
GTGGTTTTTTTGTTTGCAAGCAGCAGATTACGCGCAGAAAAAAAGGATCTCAAGAAGATCCTTTGATCTT
TTCTACGGGGTCTGACGCTCAGTGGAACGAAAACTCACGTTAAGGGATTTTGGTCATGAGATTATCAAAA
AGGATCTTCACCTAGATCCTTTTAAATTAAAAATGAAGTTTTAAATCAATCTAAAGTATATATGAGTAAA
CTTGGTCTGACAGTTACCAATGCTTAATCAGTGAGGCACCTATCTCAGCGATCTGTCTATTTCGTTCATC
CATAGTTGCCTGACTCCCCGTCGTGTAGATAACTACGATACGGGAGGGCTTACCATCTGGCCCCAGTGCT
GCAATGATACCGCGAGACCCACGCTCACCGGCTCCAGATTTATCAGCAATAAACCAGCCAGCCGGAAGGG
CCGAGCGCAGAAGTGGTCCTGCAACTTTATCCGCCTCCATCCAGTCTATTAATTGTTGCCGGGAAGCTAG
AGTAAGTAGTTCGCCAGTTAATAGTTTGCGCAACGTTGTTGCCATTGCTGCAGGCATCGTGGTGTCACGC
TCGTCGTTTGGTATGGCTTCATTCAGCTCCGGTTCCCAACGATCAAGGCGAGTTACATGATCCCCCATGT
TGTGCAAAAAAGCGGTTAGCTCCTTCGGTCCTCCGATCGTTGTCAGAAGTAAGTTGGCCGCAGTGTTATC
ACTCATGGTTATGGCAGCACTGCATAATTCTCTTACTGTCATGCCATCCGTAAGATGCTTTTCTGTGACT
GGTGAGTACTCAACCAAGTCATTCTGAGAATAGTGTATGCGGCGACCGAGTTGCTCTTGCCCGGCGTCAA
CACGGGATAATACCGCGCCACATAGCAGAACTTTAAAAGTGCTCATCATTGGAAAACGTTCTTCGGGGCG
AAAACTCTCAAGGATCTTACCGCTGTTGAGATCCAGTTCGATGTAACCCACTCGTGCACCCAACTGATCT
TCAGCATCTTTTACTTTCACCAGCGTTTCTGGGTGAGCAAAAACAGGAAGGCAAAATGCCGCAAAAAAGG
GAATAAGGGCGACACGGAAATGTTGAATACTCATACTCTTCCTTTTTCAATATTATTGAAGCATTTATCA
GGGTTATTGTCTCATGAGCGGATACATATTTGAATGTATTTAGAAAAATAAACAAATAGGGGTTCCGCGC
ACATTTCCCCGAAAAGTGCCACCTGACGTCTAAGAAACCATTATTATCATGACATTAACCTATAAAAATA
GGCGTATCACGAGGCCCTTTCGTCTTCAAGAATTAGCTTGGCCATTGCATACGTTGTATCCATATCATAA
TATGTACATTTATATTGGCTCATGTCCAACATTACCGCCATGTT
Features (pLannotate 1.2.2; 21 found; start..end, strand, type, name):
      1..380     +  enhancer       CMV enhancer: human cytomegalovirus immediate early enhancer
    381..584     +  promoter       CMV promoter: human cytomegalovirus (CMV) immediate early promoter
    585..760     +  LTR            5' LTR (truncated): truncated long terminal repeat from Moloney murine sarcoma virus
    882..1156    +  misc_feature   MESV Ψ (fragment): packaging signal of murine embryonic stem cell virus
   1223..1639    +  CDS            gag (truncated): truncated Moloney murine leukemia virus (MMLV) gag gene lacking the start codon
   1676..1979    +  enhancer       CMV enhancer: human cytomegalovirus immediate early enhancer
   1980..2183    +  promoter       CMV promoter: human cytomegalovirus (CMV) immediate early promoter
   2378..3628    +  CDS            LOX: LYOX_HUMAN - Experimental evidence at protein level: Swiss-Prot protein existence level 1. Responsible for the post-translational oxidative deamination of peptidyl lysine residues in precursors to fibrous collagen and elastin (PubMed:26838787). Regulator of Ras expression. May play a role in tumor suppression. Plays a role in the aortic wall architecture (By similarity). From Homo sapiens (Human).
   3745..4207    +  misc_feature   IRES: internal ribosome entry site (IRES) of the encephalomyocarditis virus (EMCV)
   4226..5015    +  CDS            NeoR/KanR (fragment): aminoglycoside phosphotransferase from Tn5; aph(3')-II (or nptII); confers resistance to neomycin, kanamycin, and G418 (Geneticin®)
   5022..5090    +  CDS            ble (fragment): BLE_KLEPN - Experimental evidence at protein level: Swiss-Prot protein existence level 1. Binding protein with a strong affinity to the bleomycin family of antibiotics. Binds to CL990; an antimitotic-antibiotic compound. From Klebsiella pneumoniae.
   5186..5257    +  CDS            Mos (fragment): MOS_MOUSE - Experimental evidence at transcript level: Swiss-Prot protein existence level 2. From Mus musculus (Mouse).
   5290..5390    +  CDS            env (fragment): murine leukemia virus gPr80 envelope polyprotein precursor; env; proteolytically cleaved into gp70SU and p15TM subunits
   5432..5857    +  LTR            3' LTR (ΔU3): self-inactivating 3' long terminal repeat (LTR) from Moloney murine leukemia virus
   5926..5966    +  CDS            rop (fragment): Rop protein, which maintains plasmids at low copy number; rop
   6068..6106    +  misc_feature   bom (fragment): basis of mobility region from pBR322
   6123..6452    +  promoter       SV40 promoter: SV40 enhancer and early promoter
   6458..6559    +  misc_feature   bom (fragment): basis of mobility region from pBR322
   6745..7333    -  rep_origin     ori: high-copy-number ColE1/pMB1/pBR322/pUC origin of replication
   7504..8364    -  CDS            AmpR: β-lactamase; bla; confers resistance to ampicillin, carbenicillin, and related antibiotics
   8365..8469    -  promoter       AmpR promoter: bla
