[The description below was written by a language model from this plasmid's Addgene catalogue record and pLannotate feature annotations shown in this document.]
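Description:
pQXCINeo-LOX-BC is a self-inactivating gammaretroviral expression vector built on the Clontech pQCXIN backbone and designed to deliver human lysyl oxidase (LOX) into mammalian cells. In bacteria it is maintained as a high-copy plasmid through a ColE1/pUC-type origin and selected with ampicillin via the β-lactamase gene and its own promoter. The full sequenced record is 8,654 nt.

The viral genome is transcribed in packaging cells from a hybrid 5′ end in which the CMV immediate-early enhancer and promoter are fused to a truncated Moloney murine sarcoma virus LTR. This is followed by the Ψ packaging signal and a truncated, start-codon-less gag segment that supports encapsidation. The 3′ LTR carries a U3 deletion, so after reverse transcription and integration both LTRs are transcriptionally inactive and expression depends on an internal CMV enhancer/promoter. That internal promoter drives a bicistronic transcript: the LOX coding sequence, cloned between BamHI and EcoRI sites (the latter destroyed) with short stretches of native untranslated sequence on either side, then an EMCV IRES and the neomycin phosphotransferase gene. Translation of the resistance marker from the same mRNA links G418 selection to LOX expression in transduced cells. Small annotated fragments (ble, Mos, env, rop, bom) and an SV40 promoter in the plasmid portion appear to be backbone remnants.

The LOX cDNA was obtained from a cancer cell line and carries an R158Q substitution relative to the reference protein, which the depositors report does not impair function. The construct is intended for producing retrovirus to generate stable LOX-overexpressing cell populations. LOX is the enzyme that oxidatively deaminates lysine residues in collagen and elastin precursors.
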