Addgene plasmid #134762: pQXCINeo-LOX-BC
Purpose: a retroviral vector to express lysyl oxidase (derived from a cancer cell line)
Depositing lab: Philippe Clezardin & Martine Croset. Depositing organization: INSERM U1033, Physiopathologie, Diagnostic et Traitements des Maladies Osseuses.
Backbone
  Vector backbone: pQCXIN
  Backbone manufacturer: Clontech
  Vector type: Mammalian Expression, Retroviral
  Selectable markers: Neomycin (select with G418)
Growth in bacteria
  Bacterial resistance: Ampicillin, 100 μg/mL
  Growth temperature: 37°C
  Growth strain: NEB Stable
  Copy number: High Copy
Gene/Insert
  Gene/Insert name: LOX
  Species: H. sapiens (human)
  Mutation: R158Q relative to NP_002308.2
  Entrez Gene: LOX (a.k.a. AAT10)
  Promoter: CMV
  Cloning method: Restriction Enzyme; 5′ cloning site BamHI (not destroyed); 3′ cloning site EcoRI (destroyed during cloning)
  Sequencing primers: 5′ ACGCCATCCACGCTGTTTTGACCT
Resource information
  A portion of this plasmid was derived from a plasmid made by: cDNA from cancer cell line
Terms and licenses: Academic/Nonprofit Terms; Industry Terms: Not Available to Industry
Depositor comments: (22pb before ATG and +46pb after STOP codon )5'-CTTAATTAACggATCCggTCAATCTggCAAAAgg-3' (5-prime-cloning primer); 5'-ggggggggCggAATTCAgAACACCAggCACTgAT-3' (3-prime-cloning primer) Addgene NGS detected a R158Q mutation in the LOX translation compared to NP_002308.2. The depositing laboratory confirmed that this mutation does not adversely affect plasmid function
How to cite: pQXCINeo-LOX-BC was a gift from Philippe Clezardin & Martine Croset (Addgene plasmid # 134762 ; http://n2t.net/addgene:134762 ; RRID:Addgene_134762)
